Addgene plasmid #193453: vc241
Purpose: Expression of rRFP in A. castellanii
Depositing lab: Chantal Abergel. Publication: Evolution of giant pandoravirus revealed by CRISPR/Cas9. Bisio H, Legendre M, Giry C, Philippe N, Alempic JM, Jeudy S, Abergel C. Nat Commun. 2023 Jan 26;14(1):428. doi: 10.1038/s41467-023-36145-4. PubMed 36702819.
Backbone
  Vector backbone: vc2
  Backbone size w/o insert (bp): 675
  Total vector size (bp): 5580
  Modifications to backbone: Geneticin selection cassette has been repleaced for a nourseothricin selection cassette
  Vector type: Acanthamoeba exression
  Selectable markers: nourseothricin
Growth in bacteria
  Bacterial resistance: Ampicillin, 100 μg/mL
  Growth temperature: 37°C
  Growth strain: DH5alpha
  Copy number: Unknown
Gene/Insert
  Gene/Insert name: mRFP
  Species: Acanthamoeba castellanii
  Insert size (bp): 675
  Promoter: GAPDH
  Cloning method: Restriction Enzyme; 5′ cloning site NdeI (not destroyed); 3′ cloning site XbaI (not destroyed)
  Sequencing primers: 5′ gccCATATGGCCTCCTCCGAGGACGTC; 3′ gcctctagattaGGCGCCGGTGGAGTG
Terms and licenses: Academic/Nonprofit Terms; Industry Terms: Not Available to Industry
How to cite: vc241 was a gift from Chantal Abergel (Addgene plasmid # 193453 ; http://n2t.net/addgene:193453 ; RRID:Addgene_193453)
