[The description below was written by a language model from this plasmid's Addgene catalogue record and pLannotate feature annotations shown in this document.]
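Description:
vc241 is an Acanthamoeba expression plasmid of about 5.6 kb, built on the vc2 backbone, for producing a red fluorescent protein in the amoeba Acanthamoeba castellanii. The payload is mRFP, annotated in the sequence as mRFP1, the monomeric DsRed derivative in a mammalian codon-optimized form. This 675 bp coding sequence was cloned between NdeI and XbaI sites, both of which are retained. The catalogue states that expression is driven by a GAPDH promoter. The automated feature table does not annotate that promoter, but an unannotated stretch of roughly 740 bp lies upstream of the mRFP1 open reading frame, where it would be expected. The catalogue lists A. castellanii as the insert species, which reflects the intended host rather than the origin of the fluorescent protein. The recorded backbone size of 675 bp simply repeats the insert size and is probably an entry error.

For selection in the amoeba, the geneticin cassette of the parent vector was replaced by a nourseothricin cassette. The feature table shows a nourseothricin acetyltransferase (nat1) coding sequence followed by a synthetic polyadenylation signal. SV40 enhancer/early promoter sequence and a short SRα-like match are annotated upstream of the marker, though the record does not say which element actually drives it in Acanthamoeba. In E. coli the plasmid is maintained through a high-copy ColE1/pUC-type origin and selected with ampicillin via the bla gene and its promoter. An f1 origin is also present, and the small fragments of lacZα, SV40 large T antigen, bom and rop appear to be backbone remnants. The plasmid comes from work applying CRISPR/Cas9 to giant pandoraviruses that infect Acanthamoeba, where it provides a nourseothricin-selectable way to express red fluorescent protein in host cells.
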