Features (pLannotate 1.2.2; 14 found; start..end, strand, type, name):
    744..1421    +  CDS            mRFP1: monomeric derivative of DsRed (Campbell et al., 2002) mammalian codon-optimized
   1458..1526    -  CDS            large T antigen (fragment): large T antigen from SV40 (simian virus 40)
   1550..1617    +  CDS            lacZα (fragment): LacZα fragment of β-galactosidase; lacZ fragment
   1621..2049    +  rep_origin     f1 ori (sequence partly withheld): f1 bacteriophage origin of replication; arrow indicates direction of (+) strand synthesis
   2077..2128    -  misc_feature   bom (fragment): basis of mobility region from pBR322
   2234..2531    +  promoter       SV40 promoter: SV40 enhancer and early promoter
   2718..2738    +  promoter       SRα promoter (fragment): hybrid promoter consisting of the SV40 early promoter plus part of the long terminal repeat of human T-lymphotrophic virus 1
   2796..3360    +  CDS            NrsR (fragment): nourseothricin acetyltransferase; Streptomyces noursei nat1; confers resistance to nourseothricin
   3432..3480    +  polyA_signal   poly(A) signal: synthetic polyadenylation signal
   3500..3554    -  misc_feature   bom (fragment): basis of mobility region from pBR322
   3656..3691    -  CDS            rop (fragment): Rop protein, which maintains plasmids at low copy number; rop
   3786..3890    +  promoter       AmpR promoter: bla
   3891..4751    +  CDS            AmpR: β-lactamase; bla; confers resistance to ampicillin, carbenicillin, and related antibiotics
   4922..5510    +  rep_origin     ori: high-copy-number ColE1/pMB1/pBR322/pUC origin of replication
>Addgene plasmid #193453 | vc241 | addgene full sequence | sequence record 381992 | Addgene NGS Result
AGATCTATATGCAACCCTGTGACGAGAGACAGGGAGTGCTGTTAGAGAAGAGCGCACATTCAGCGCTCAA
GTGGTCTTGCGTTTGGTGTCAGCACGAGGTGCGCCAGACCCAGGTCGCACGCAGGCCCCTCAGCGCGGTC
GCCGTGTGTTGGTATTGTGTGCCTGAGTGATGCGGAATGCGTTCTGCTTGTAGGCGTACGAGACCGACGC
CAGGCGGCCTGTCGTGCTGGGCTCGTCCGCGGCAGGCTCTGTAGGGCTGGCGCGGAGTGGGCGATCGTCC
TCCCGCCGCGAGGAAACAGCAACGGACAGGCTTCATTGCCACCTCATCGCCGCTTTCGCGCTCGAGGCCA
GGGCGTGGCGAGCAGGTAAGAATCTGAGAAGTTGAATTGTGAATTAACACAAAGAAGACGAACGAACCCG
CCGTGGTATGGAAGAAGGCCACCTCAACCAATCTCAAGATCACCTCCTAATCGTCCAACCCGGCCTACAA
TCGCGCACATCAGCACTCGATCTCGCACTTCGGTCCGTTTGGCCCTCGAGCCAAAGCCAAGCAGTTTTCC
AGGCACCGTTGAAGTGCGAATAGATGAAATTTCCGGTCTACCCCAATGACATGGCGTTTTGTCACAACAC
ATGGCGCTGTGCTGGTGGTCTCGGTGGGGCCTATTTATTTGGAGTTGTTTGCTTGCTCTCTTTCATCTTT
GTCTTCCTACACAGCAGCAAACACCACTCTCTCACTAAGACATATGGCCTCCTCCGAGGACGTCATCAAG
GAGTTCATGCGCTTCAAGGTGCGCATGGAGGGCTCCGTGAACGGCCACGAGTTCGAGATCGAGGGCGAGG
GCGAGGGCCGCCCCTACGAGGGCACCCAGACCGCCAAGCTGAAGGTGACCAAGGGCGGCCCCCTGCCCTT
CGCCTGGGACATCCTGTCCCCTCAGTTCCAGTACGGCTCCAAGGCCTACGTGAAGCACCCCGCCGACATC
CCCGACTACTTGAAGCTGTCCTTCCCCGAGGGCTTCAAGTGGGAGCGCGTGATGAACTTCGAGGACGGCG
GCGTGGTGACCGTGACCCAGGACTCCTCCCTGCAGGACGGCGAGTTCATCTACAAGGTGAAGCTGCGCGG
CACCAACTTCCCCTCCGACGGCCCCGTAATGCAGAAGAAGACCATGGGCTGGGAGGCCTCCACCGAGCGG
ATGTACCCCGAGGACGGCGCCCTGAAGGGCGAGATCAAGATGAGGCTGAAGCTGAAGGACGGCGGCCACT
ACGACGCCGAGGTCAAGACCACCTACATGGCCAAGAAGCCCGTGCAGCTGCCCGGCGCCTACAAGACCGA
CATCAAGCTGGACATCACCTCCCACAACGAGGACTACACCATCGTGGAACAGTACGAGCGCGCCGAGGGC
CGCCACTCCACCGGCGCCTAATCTAGAGTCGACCCAACAACAACAATTGCATTCATTTTATGTTTCAGGT
TCAGGGGGAGATGTGGGAGGTTTTTTAAAGCAAGTAAAACCTCTACAAATGTGGTAAAATCCGATAAGGA
TCGATCCGGGCTGGCGTAATAGCGAAGAGGCCCGCACCGATCGCCCTTCCCAACAGTTGCGCAGCCTGAA
TGGCGAATGG
[124 nt withheld, positions 1621-1744]
C
[91 nt withheld, positions 1746-1836]
A
[49 nt withheld, positions 1838-1886]
CCTTTGACGTTGGAGTCCACGTTCTTT
[37 nt withheld, positions 1914-1950]
ACCCTATCTCGGTCTATTCTTTTGATTTATAAGGGATTTTGCCGATTTCGGCCTATTGGTTAAAAAATGA
GCTGATTTAACAAAAATTTAACGCGAATTTTAACAAAATATTAACGCTTACAATTTCCTGATGCGGTATT
TTCTCCTTACGCATCTGTGCGGTATTTCACACCGCATACGCGGATCTGCGCAGCACCATGGCCTGAAATA
ACCTCTGAAAGAGGAACTTGGTTAGGTACCTTCTGAGGCGGAAAGAACCAGCTGTGGAATGTGTGTCAGT
TAGGGTGTGGAAAGTCCCCAGGCTCCCCAGCAGGCAGAAGTATGCAAAGCATGCATCTCAATTAGTCAGC
AACCAGGTGTGGAAAGTCCCCAGGCTCCCCAGCAGGCAGAAGTATGCAAAGCATGCATCTCAATTAGTCA
GCAACCATAGTCCCGCCCCTAACTCCGCCCATCCCGCCCCTAACTCCGCCCAGTTCCGCCCATTCTCCGC
CCCATGGCTGACTAATTTTTTTTATTTATGCAGAGGCCGAGGCCGCCTCGGCCTCTGAGCTATTCCAGAA
GTAGTGAGGAGGCTTTTTTGGAGGATCAAACGACGCCTTGCAACAAGCTGAGAAAAAACCAGGATCGGCA
AGGAAGGATTTTCAACGGAAACGTTGGCATCACCGGGTATAAAAAGGGGCCAATTTTTTTGTTGATTTGT
TGCGCGAATTCTTGCTTTCGGCATCGAATTCAAGGGAGAAGGAGTCGATTCACACATACAACAAGATCCT
AGGCTTTTGCAAAAAGCTTGATTCTTCTGACACAACAGTCTCGAACTTAAGGCTAGAGCCACCGATATCA
TGGGTACCACTCTTGACGACACGGCTTACCGGTACCGCACCAGTGTCCCGGGGGACGCCGAGGCCATCGA
GGCACTGGATGGGTCCTTCACCACCGACACCGTCTTCCGCGTCACCGCCACCGGGGACGGCTTCACCCTG
CGGGAGGTGCCGGTGGACCCGCCCCTGACCAAGGTGTTCCCCGACGACGAATCGGACGACGAATCGGACG
ACGGGGAGGACGGCGACCCGGACTCTCGGACGTTCGTCGCGTACGGGGACGACGGCGACCTGGCGGGCTT
CGTGGTCGTCTCGTACTCCGGCTGGAACCGCCGGCTGACCGTCGAGGACATCGAGGTCGCCCCGGAGCAC
CGGGGGCACGGGGTCGGGCGCGCGTTGATGGGGCTCGCGACGGAGTTCGCCCGCGAGCGGGGTGCCGGGC
ACCTCTGGCTGGAGGTCACCAACGTCAACGCACCGGCGATCCACGCGTACCGGCGGATGGGGTTCACCCT
CTGCGGCCTGGACACCGCCCTGTACGACGGCACCGCCTCGGACGGCGAGCAGGCGCTCTACATGAGCATG
CCCTGCCCCTAAGATATCGCGGGACTCTGGGGTTCGAAATGACCGACCAAGCGACGCCCAACCTGCCATC
ACGATGGCCGCAATAAAATATCTTTATTTTCATTACATCTGTGTGTTGGTTTTTTGTGTGAATCGATAGC
GATAAGGATCCGCGTATGGTGCACTCTCAGTACAATCTGCTCTGATGCCGCATAGTTAAGCCAGCCCCGA
CACCCGCCAACACCCGCTGACGCGCCCTGACGGGCTTGTCTGCTCCCGGCATCCGCTTACAGACAAGCTG
TGACCGTCTCCGGGAGCTGCATGTGTCAGAGGTTTTCACCGTCATCACCGAAACGCGCGAGACGAAAGGG
CCTCGTGATACGCCTATTTTTATAGGTTAATGTCATGATAATAATGGTTTCTTAGACGTCAGGTGGCACT
TTTCGGGGAAATGTGCGCGGAACCCCTATTTGTTTATTTTTCTAAATACATTCAAATATGTATCCGCTCA
TGAGACAATAACCCTGATAAATGCTTCAATAATATTGAAAAAGGAAGAGTATGAGTATTCAACATTTCCG
TGTCGCCCTTATTCCCTTTTTTGCGGCATTTTGCCTTCCTGTTTTTGCTCACCCAGAAACGCTGGTGAAA
GTAAAAGATGCTGAAGATCAGTTGGGTGCACGAGTGGGTTACATCGAACTGGATCTCAACAGCGGTAAGA
TCCTTGAGAGTTTTCGCCCCGAAGAACGTTTTCCAATGATGAGCACTTTTAAAGTTCTGCTATGTGGCGC
GGTATTATCCCGTATTGACGCCGGGCAAGAGCAACTCGGTCGCCGCATACACTATTCTCAGAATGACTTG
GTTGAGTACTCACCAGTCACAGAAAAGCATCTTACGGATGGCATGACAGTAAGAGAATTATGCAGTGCTG
CCATAACCATGAGTGATAACACTGCGGCCAACTTACTTCTGACAACGATCGGAGGACCGAAGGAGCTAAC
CGCTTTTTTGCACAACATGGGGGATCATGTAACTCGCCTTGATCGTTGGGAACCGGAGCTGAATGAAGCC
ATACCAAACGACGAGCGTGACACCACGATGCCTGTAGCAATGGCAACAACGTTGCGCAAACTATTAACTG
GCGAACTACTTACTCTAGCTTCCCGGCAACAATTAATAGACTGGATGGAGGCGGATAAAGTTGCAGGACC
ACTTCTGCGCTCGGCCCTTCCGGCTGGCTGGTTTATTGCTGATAAATCTGGAGCCGGTGAGCGTGGGTCT
CGCGGTATCATTGCAGCACTGGGGCCAGATGGTAAGCCCTCCCGTATCGTAGTTATCTACACGACGGGGA
GTCAGGCAACTATGGATGAACGAAATAGACAGATCGCTGAGATAGGTGCCTCACTGATTAAGCATTGGTA
ACTGTCAGACCAAGTTTACTCATATATACTTTAGATTGATTTAAAACTTCATTTTTAATTTAAAAGGATC
TAGGTGAAGATCCTTTTTGATAATCTCATGACCAAAATCCCTTAACGTGAGTTTTCGTTCCACTGAGCGT
CAGACCCCGTAGAAAAGATCAAAGGATCTTCTTGAGATCCTTTTTTTCTGCGCGTAATCTGCTGCTTGCA
AACAAAAAAACCACCGCTACCAGCGGTGGTTTGTTTGCCGGATCAAGAGCTACCAACTCTTTTTCCGAAG
GTAACTGGCTTCAGCAGAGCGCAGATACCAAATACTGTTCTTCTAGTGTAGCCGTAGTTAGGCCACCACT
TCAAGAACTCTGTAGCACCGCCTACATACCTCGCTCTGCTAATCCTGTTACCAGTGGCTGCTGCCAGTGG
CGATAAGTCGTGTCTTACCGGGTTGGACTCAAGACGATAGTTACCGGATAAGGCGCAGCGGTCGGGCTGA
ACGGGGGGTTCGTGCACACAGCCCAGCTTGGAGCGAACGACCTACACCGAACTGAGATACCTACAGCGTG
AGCTATGAGAAAGCGCCACGCTTCCCGAAGGGAGAAAGGCGGACAGGTATCCGGTAAGCGGCAGGGTCGG
AACAGGAGAGCGCACGAGGGAGCTTCCAGGGGGAAACGCCTGGTATCTTTATAGTCCTGTCGGGTTTCGC
CACCTCTGACTTGAGCGTCGATTTTTGTGATGCTCGTCAGGGGGGCGGAGCCTATGGAAAAACGCCAGCA
ACGCGGCCTTTTTACGGTTCCTGGCCTTTTGCTGGCCTTTTGCTCACATGGCTCGAC
